>Addgene plasmid #127384 | UAS-u(M)Cas9 | addgene full sequence | sequence record 308953 | Addgene NGS Result
CTAAATTGTAAGCGTTAATATTTTGTTAAAATTCGCGTTAAATTTTTGTTAAATCAGCTCATTTTTTAAC
CAATAGGCCGAAATCGGCAAAATCCCTTATAAATCAAAAGAATAGACCGAGATAGGGT
[37 nt withheld, positions 129-165]
AAAGAACGTGGACTCCAACGTCAAAGG
[49 nt withheld, positions 193-241]
T
[91 nt withheld, positions 243-333]
G
[124 nt withheld, positions 335-458]
CCCATTCGCCATTCAGGCTGCGCAACTGTTGGGAAGGGCGATCGGTGCGGGCCTCTTCGCTATTACGCCA
GCTGGCGAAAGGGGGATGTGCTGCAAGGCGATTAAGTTGGGTAACGCCAGGGTTTTCCCAGTCACGACGT
TGTAAAACGACGGCCAGTGAATTGTAATACGACTCACTATAGGGCGAATTGGGTACGTACCGGGCCCCTA
GTATGTATGTAAGTTAATAAAACCCATTTTTGCGGAAAGTAGATAAAAAAAACATTTTTTTTTTTTACTG
CACTGGATATCATTGAACTTATCTGATCAGTTTTAAATTTACTTCGATCCAAGGGTATTTGATGTACCAG
GTTCTTTCGATTACCTCTCACTCAAAATGACATTCCACTCAAAGTCAGCGCTGTTTGCCTCCTTCTCTGT
CCACAGAAATATCGCCGTCTCTTTCGCCGCTGCGTCCGCTATCTCTTTCGCCACCGTTTGTAGCGTTACG
TAGCGTCAATGTCCGCCTTCAGTTGCATTTTGTCAGCGGTTTCGTGACGAAGCTCCAAGCGGTTTACGCC
ATCAATTAAACACAAAGTGCTGTGCCAAAACTCCTCTCGCTTCTTATTTTTGTTTGTTTTTTGAGTGATT
GGGGTGGTGATTGGTTTTGGGTGGGTAAGCAGGGGAAAGTGTGAAAAATCCCGGCAATGGGCCAAGAGGA
TCAGGAGCTATTAATTCGCGGAGGCAGCAAACACCCATCTGCCGAGCATCTGAACAATGTGAGTAGTACA
TGTGCATACATCTTAAGTTCACTTGATCTATAGGAACTGCGATTGCAACATCAAATTGTCTGCGGCGTGA
GAACTGCGACCCACAAAAATCCCAAACCGCAATTGCACAAACAAATAGTGACACGAAACAGATTATTCTG
GTAGCTGTTCTCGCTATATAAGACAATTTTTGAGATCATATCATGATCAAGACATCTAAAGGCATTCATT
TTCGACTATATTCTTTTTTACAAAAAATATAACAACCAGATATTTTAAGCTGATCCTAGATGCACAAAAA
ATAAATAAAAGTATAAACCTACTTCGTAGGATACTTCGGGGTACTTTTTGTTCTGGGTTAGATGAGCATA
ACGCTTGTAGTTGATATTTGAGATCCCCTATCATTGCAGGGTGACAGCGGAGCGGCTTCGCAGAGCTGCA
TTAACCAGGGCTTCGGGCAGGCCAAAAACTACGGCACGCTCCGGCCACCCAGTCCGCCGGAGGACTCCGG
TTCAGGGAGCGGCCAACTAGCCGAGAACCTCACCTATGCCTGGCACAATATGGACATCTTTGGGGCGGTC
AATCAGCCGGGCTCCGGATGGCGGCAGCTGGTCAACCGGACACGCGGACTATTCTGCAACGAGCGACACA
TACCGGCGCCCAGGAAACATTTGCTCAAGAACGGTGAGTTTCTATTCGCAGTCGGCTGATCTGTGTGAAA
TCTTAATAAAGGGTCCAATTACCAATTTGAAACTCAGTTTGCGGCGTGGCCTATCCGGGCGAACTTTTGG
CCGTGATGGGCAGTTCCGGTGCCGGAAAGACGACCCTGCTGAATGCCCTTGCCTTTCGATCGCCGCAGGG
CATCCAAGTATCGCCATCCGGGATGCGACTGCTCAATGGCCAACCTGTGGACGCCAAGGAGATGCAGGCC
AGGTGCGCCTATGTCCAGCAGGATGACCTCTTTATCGGCTCCCTAACGGCCAGGGAACACCTGATTTTCC
AAGCCATGGTGCGGATGCCACGACATCTGACCTATCGGCAGCGAGTGGCCCGCGTGGATCAGGTGATCCA
GGAGCTTTCGCTCAGCAAATGTCAGCACACGATCATCGGTGTGCCCGGCAGGGTGAAAGGTCTGTCCGGC
GGAGAAAGGAAGCGTCTGGCATTCGCCTCCGAGGCTCTAACCGATCCGCCGCTTCTGATCTGCGATGAGC
CCACCTCCGGACTGGACTCCTTTACCGCCCACAGCGTCGTCCAGGTGCTGAAGAAGCTGTCGCAGAAGGG
CAAGACCGTCATCCTGACCATTCATCAGCCGTCTTCCGAGCTGTTTGAGCTCTTTGACAAGATCCTTCTG
ATGGCCGAGGGCAGGGTAGCTTTCTTGGGCACTCCCAGCGAAGCCGTCGACTTCTTTTCCTAGTGAGTTC
GATGTGTTTATTAAGGGTATCTAGTATTACATAACATCTCAACTCCTATCCAGCGTGGGTGCCCAGTGTC
CTACCAACTACAATCCGGCGGACTTTTACGTACAGGTGTTGGCCGTTGTGCCCGGACGGGAGATCGAGTC
CCGTGATCGGATCGCCAAGATATGCGACAATTTTGCCATTAGCAAAGTAGCCCGGGATATGGAGCAGTTG
TTGGCCACCAAAAATCTGGAGAAGCCACTGGAGCAGCCGGAGAATGGGTACACCTACAAGGCCACCTGGT
TCATGCAGTTCCGGGCGGTCCTGTGGCGATCCTGGCTGTCGGTGCTCAAGGAACCACTCCTCGTAAAAGT
GCGACTTATTCAGACAACGGTGAGTGGTTCCAGTGGAAACAAATGATATAACGCTTACAATTCTTGGAAA
CAAATTCGCTAGATTTTAGATAGAATTGCCTGATTCCACACCCTTCTTAGTTTTTTTCAATGAGATGTAT
AGTTTATAGTTTTGCAGAAGATAAATAAATTTCATTTAACTCGCGAATATTAATGAGATGCGAGTAACAT
TTTAATTTGCAGATGGTTGCCATCTTGATTGGCCTCATCTTTTTGGGCCAACAACTCACGCAAGTGGGTG
TGATGAATATCAACGGAGCCATCTTCCTCTTCCTGACCAACATGACCTTTCAAAACGTCTTTGCCACGAT
AAATGTAAGTCATGTTTAGAATACATTTGCATTTCAATAATTTACTAACTTTCTAATGAATCGATTCGAT
TTAGGTGTTCACCTCAGAGCTGCCAGTTTTTATGAGGGAGGCCCGAAGTCGACTTTATCGCTGTGACACA
TACTTTCTGGGCAAAACGATTGCCGAATTGCCGCTTTTTCTCACAGTGCCACTGGTCTTCACGGCGATTG
CCTATCCGATGATCGGACTGCGGGCCGGAGTGCTGCACTTCTTCAACTGCCTGGCGCTGGTCACTCTGGT
GGCCAATGTGTCAACGTCCTTCGGATATCTAATATCCTGCGCCAGCTCCTCGACCTCGATGGCGCTGTCT
GTGGGTCCGCCGGTTATCATACCATTCCTGCTCTTTGGCGGCTTCTTCTTGAACTCGGGCTCGGTGCCAG
TATACCTCAAATGGTTGTCGTACCTCTCATGGTTCCGTTACGCCAACGAGGGTCTGCTGATTAACCAATG
GGCGGACGTGGAGCCGGGCGAAATTAGCTGCACATCGTCGAACACCACGTGCCCCAGTTCGGGCAAGGTC
ATCCTGGAGACGCTTAACTTCTCCGCCGCCGATCTGCCGCTGGACTACGTGGGTCTGGCCATTCTCATCG
TGAGCTTCCGGGTGCTCGCATATCTGGCTCTAAGACTTCGGGCCCGACGCAAGGAGTAGCCGACATATAT
CCGAAATAACTGCTTGTTTTTTTTTTTTACCATTATTACCATCGTGTTTACTGTTTATTGCCCCCTCAAA
AAGCTAATGTAATTATATTTGTGCCAATAAAAACAAGATATGACCTATAGAATACAAGTATTTCCCCTTC
GAACATCCCCACAAGTAGACTTTGGATTTGTCTTCTAACCAAAAGACTTACACACCTGCATACCTTACAT
CAAAAACTCGTTTATCGCTACATAAAACACCGGGATATATTTTTTATATACATACTTTTCAAATCGCGCG
CCCTCTTCATAATTCACCTCCACCACACCACGTTTCGTAGTTGCTCTTTCGCTGTCTCCCACCCGCTCTC
CGCAACACATTCACCTTTTGTTCGACGACCTTGGAGCGACTGTCGTTAGTTCCGCGCGATTCGGTTCGCT
CAAATGGTTCCGAGTGGTTCATTTCGTCTCAATAGAAATTAGTAATAAATATTTGTATGTACAATTTATT
TGCTCCAATATATTTGTATATATTTCCCTCACAGCTATATTTATTCTAATTTAATATTATGACTTTTTAA
GGTAATTTTTTGTGACCTGTTCGGAGTGATTAGCGTTACAATTTGAACTGAAAGTGACATCCAGTGTTTG
TTCCTTGTGTAGATGCATCTCAAAAAAATGGTGGGCATAATAGTGTTGTTTATATATATCAAAAATAACA
ACTATAATAATAAGAATACATTTAATTTAGAAAATGCTTGGATTTCACTGGAACTAGGCTAGCATAACTT
CGTATAATGTATGCTATACGAAGTTATGCTAGCGGATCCAAGCTTGCATGCCTGCAGGTCGGAGTACTGT
CCTCCGAGCGGAGTACTGTCCTCCGAGCGGAGTACTGTCCTCCGAGCGGAGTACTGTCCTCCGAGCGGAG
TACTGTCCTCCGAGCGGAGACTCTAGCGAGCGCCGGAGTATAAATAGAGGCGCTTCGTCTACGGAGCGAC
AATTCAATTCAAACAAGCAAAGTGAACACGTCGCTAAGCGAAAGCTAAGCAAATAAACAAGCGCAGCTGA
ACAAGCTAAACAATCTGCAGTAAAGTGCAAGTTAAAGTGAATCAATTAAAAGTAACCAGCAACCAAGTAA
ATCAACTGCAACTACTGAAATCTGCCAAGAAGTAATTATTGAATACAAGAAGAGAACTCTGAATAGGGAA
TTGGGAATTCCAACATGGTGAGCAAGGGCGAGGAGCTGTTCACCGGGGTGGTGCCCATCCTGGTCGAGCT
GGACGGCTCTAGAGCCCTCGCCGGACACGCTGAACTTGTGGCCGTTTACGTCGCTAGATAATAACATGGA
CAAGAAGTACTCCATTGGGCTCGATATCGGCACAAACAGCGTCGGCTGGGCCGTCATTACGGACGAGTAC
AAGGTGCCGAGCAAAAAATTCAAAGTTCTGGGCAATACCGATCGCCACAGCATAAAGAAGAACCTCATTG
GCGCCCTCCTGTTCGACTCCGGGGAGACGGCCGAAGCCACGCGGCTCAAAAGAACAGCACGGCGCAGATA
TACCCGCAGAAAGAATCGGATCTGCTACCTGCAGGAGATCTTTAGTAATGAGATGGCTAAGGTGGATGAC
TCTTTCTTCCATAGGCTGGAGGAGTCCTTTTTGGTGGAGGAGGATAAAAAGCACGAGCGCCACCCAATCT
TTGGCAATATCGTGGACGAGGTGGCGTACCATGAAAAGTACCCAACCATATATCATCTGAGGAAGAAGCT
TGTAGACAGTACTGATAAGGCTGACTTGCGGTTGATCTATCTCGCGCTGGCGCATATGATCAAATTTCGG
GGACACTTCCTCATCGAGGGGGACCTGAACCCAGACAACAGCGATGTCGACAAACTCTTTATCCAACTGG
TTCAGACTTACAATCAGCTTTTCGAAGAGAACCCGATCAACGCATCCGGAGTTGACGCCAAAGCAATCCT
GAGCGCTAGGCTGTCCAAATCCCGGCGGCTCGAAAACCTCATCGCACAGCTCCCTGGGGAGAAGAAGAAC
GGCCTGTTTGGTAATCTTATCGCCCTGTCACTCGGGCTGACCCCCAACTTTAAATCTAACTTCGACCTGG
CCGAAGATGCCAAGCTTCAACTGAGCAAAGACACCTACGATGATGATCTCGACAATCTGCTGGCCCAGAT
CGGCGACCAGTACGCAGACCTTTTTTTGGCGGCAAAGAACCTGTCAGACGCCATTCTGCTGAGTGATATT
CTGCGAGTGAACACGGAGATCACCAAAGCTCCGCTGAGCGCTAGTATGATCAAGCGCTATGATGAGCACC
ACCAAGACTTGACTTTGCTGAAGGCCCTTGTCAGACAGCAACTGCCTGAGAAGTACAAGGAAATTTTCTT
CGATCAGTCTAAAAATGGCTACGCCGGATACATTGACGGCGGAGCAAGCCAGGAGGAATTTTACAAATTT
ATTAAGCCCATCTTGGAAAAAATGGACGGCACCGAGGAGCTGCTGGTAAAGCTTAACAGAGAAGATCTGT
TGCGCAAACAGCGCACTTTCGACAATGGAAGCATCCCCCACCAGATTCACCTGGGCGAACTGCACGCTAT
CCTCAGGCGGCAAGAGGATTTCTACCCCTTTTTGAAAGATAACAGGGAAAAGATTGAGAAAATCCTCACA
TTTCGGATACCCTACTATGTAGGCCCCCTCGCCCGGGGAAATTCCAGATTCGCGTGGATGACTCGCAAAT
CAGAAGAGACCATCACTCCCTGGAACTTCGAGGAAGTCGTGGATAAGGGGGCCTCTGCCCAGTCCTTCAT
CGAAAGGATGACTAACTTTGATAAAAATCTGCCTAACGAAAAGGTGCTTCCTAAACACTCTCTGCTGTAC
GAGTACTTCACAGTTTATAACGAGCTCACCAAGGTCAAATACGTCACAGAAGGGATGAGAAAGCCAGCAT
TCCTGTCTGGAGAGCAGAAGAAAGCTATCGTGGACCTCCTCTTCAAGACGAACCGGAAAGTTACCGTGAA
ACAGCTCAAAGAAGACTATTTCAAAAAGATTGAATGTTTCGACTCTGTTGAAATCAGCGGAGTGGAGGAT
CGCTTCAACGCATCCCTGGGAACGTATCACGATCTCCTGAAAATCATTAAAGACAAGGACTTCCTGGACA
ATGAGGAGAACGAGGACATTCTTGAGGACATTGTCCTCACCCTTACGTTGTTTGAAGATAGGGAGATGAT
TGAAGAACGCTTGAAAACTTACGCTCATCTCTTCGACGACAAAGTCATGAAACAGCTCAAGAGGCGCCGA
TATACAGGATGGGGGCGGCTGTCAAGAAAACTGATCAATGGGATCCGAGACAAGCAGAGTGGAAAGACAA
TCCTGGATTTTCTTAAGTCCGATGGATTTGCCAACCGGAACTTCATGCAGTTGATCCATGATGACTCTCT
CACCTTTAAGGAGGACATCCAGAAAGCACAAGTTTCTGGCCAGGGGGACAGTCTTCACGAGCACATCGCT
AATCTTGCAGGTAGCCCAGCTATCAAAAAGGGAATACTGCAGACCGTTAAGGTCGTGGATGAACTCGTCA
AAGTAATGGGAAGGCATAAGCCCGAGAATATCGTTATCGAGATGGCCCGAGAGAACCAAACTACCCAGAA
GGGACAGAAGAACAGTAGGGAAAGGATGAAGAGGATTGAAGAGGGTATAAAAGAACTGGGGTCCCAAATC
CTTAAGGAACACCCAGTTGAAAACACCCAGCTTCAGAATGAGAAGCTCTACCTGTACTACCTGCAGAACG
GCAGGGACATGTACGTGGATCAGGAACTGGACATCAATCGGCTCTCCGACTACGACGTGGATCATATCGT
GCCCCAGTCTTTTCTCAAAGATGATTCTATTGATAATAAAGTGTTGACAAGATCCGATAAAAATAGAGGG
AAGAGTGATAACGTCCCCTCAGAAGAAGTTGTCAAGAAAATGAAAAATTATTGGCGGCAGCTGCTGAACG
CCAAACTGATCACACAACGGAAGTTCGATAATCTGACTAAGGCTGAACGAGGTGGCCTGTCTGAGTTGGA
TAAAGCCGGCTTCATCAAAAGGCAGCTTGTTGAGACACGCCAGATCACCAAGCACGTGGCCCAAATTCTC
GATTCACGCATGAACACCAAGTACGATGAAAATGACAAACTGATTCGAGAGGTGAAAGTTATTACTCTGA
AGTCTAAGCTGGTCTCAGATTTCAGAAAGGACTTTCAGTTTTATAAGGTGAGAGAGATCAACAATTACCA
CCATGCGCATGATGCCTACCTGAATGCAGTGGTAGGCACTGCACTTATCAAAAAATATCCCAAGCTTGAA
TCTGAATTTGTTTACGGAGACTATAAAGTGTACGATGTTAGGAAAATGATCGCAAAGTCTGAGCAGGAAA
TAGGCAAGGCCACCGCTAAGTACTTCTTTTACAGCAATATTATGAATTTTTTCAAGACCGAGATTACACT
GGCCAATGGAGAGATTCGGAAGCGACCACTTATCGAAACAAACGGAGAAACAGGAGAAATCGTGTGGGAC
AAGGGTAGGGATTTCGCGACAGTCCGGAAGGTCCTGTCCATGCCGCAGGTGAACATCGTTAAAAAGACCG
AAGTACAGACCGGAGGCTTCTCCAAGGAAAGTATCCTCCCGAAAAGGAACAGCGACAAGCTGATCGCACG
CAAAAAAGATTGGGACCCCAAGAAATACGGCGGATTCGATTCTCCTACAGTCGCTTACAGTGTACTGGTT
GTGGCCAAAGTGGAGAAAGGGAAGTCTAAAAAACTCAAAAGCGTCAAGGAACTGCTGGGCATCACAATCA
TGGAGCGATCAAGCTTCGAAAAAAACCCCATCGACTTTCTCGAGGCGAAAGGATATAAAGAGGTCAAAAA
AGACCTCATCATTAAGCTTCCCAAGTACTCTCTCTTTGAGCTTGAAAACGGCCGGAAACGAATGCTCGCT
AGTGCGGGCGAGCTGCAGAAAGGTAACGAGCTGGCACTGCCCTCTAAATACGTTAATTTCTTGTATCTGG
CCAGCCACTATGAAAAGCTCAAAGGGTCTCCCGAAGATAATGAGCAGAAGCAGCTGTTCGTGGAACAACA
CAAACACTACCTTGATGAGATCATCGAGCAAATAAGCGAATTCTCCAAAAGAGTGATCCTCGCCGACGCT
AACCTCGATAAGGTGCTTTCTGCTTACAATAAGCACAGGGATAAGCCCATCAGGGAGCAGGCAGAAAACA
TTATCCACTTGTTTACTCTGACCAACTTGGGCGCGCCTGCAGCCTTCAAGTACTTCGACACCACCATAGA
CAGAAAGCGGTACACCTCTACAAAGGAGGTCCTGGACGCCACACTGATTCATCAGTCAATTACGGGGCTC
TATGAAACAAGAATCGACCTCTCTCAGCTCGGTGGAGACAGCAGGGCTGACCCCAAGAAGAAGAGGAAGG
TGTGAGCTAGCGGATCTTTGTGAAGGAACCTTACTTCTGTGGTGTGACATAATTGGACAAACTACCTACA
GAGATTTAAAGCTCTAAGGTAAATATAAAATTTTTAAGTGTATAATGTGTTAAACTACTGATTCTAATTG
TTTGTGTATTTTAGATTCCAACCTATGGAACTGATGAATGGGAGCAGTGGTGGAATGCCTTTAATGAGGA
AAACCTGTTTTGCTCAGAAGAAATGCCATCTAGTGATGATGAGGCTACTGCTGACTCTCAACATTCTACT
CCTCCAAAAAAGAAGAGAAAGGTAGAAGACCCCAAGGACTTTCCTTCAGAATTGCTAAGTTTTTTGAGTC
ATGCTGTGTTTAGTAATAGAACTCTTGCTTGCTTTGCTATTTACACCACAAAGGAAAAAGCTGCACTGCT
ATACAAGAAAATTATGGAAAAATATTTGATGTATAGTGCCTTGACTAGAGATCATAATCAGCCATACCAC
ATTTGTAGAGGTTTTACTTGCTTTAAAAAACCTCCCACACCTCCCCCTGAACCTGAAACATAAAATGAAT
GCAATTGTTGTTGTTAACTTGTTTATTGCAGCTTATAATGGTTACAAATAAAGCAATAGCATCACAAATT
TCACAAATAAAGCATTTTTTTCACTGCATTCTAGTTGTGGTTTGTCCAAACTCATCAATGTATCTTATCA
TGTCTGGATCCACTAGTGTCGACGATGTAGGTCACGGTCTCGAAGCCGCGGTGCGGGTGCCAGGGCGTGC
CCTTGGGCTCCCCGGGCGCGTACTCCACCTCACCCATCTGGTCCATCATGATGAACGGGTCGAGGTGGCG
GTAGTTGATCCCGGCGAACGCGCGGCGCACCGGGAAGCCCTCGCCCTCGAAACCGCTGGGCGCGGTGGTC
ACGGTGAGCACGGGACGTGCGACGGCGTCGGCGGGTGCGGATACGCGGGGCAGCGTCAGCGGGTTCTCGA
CGGTCACGGCGGGCATGTCGACACTAGTTCTAGCCAGCTTTTGTTCCCTTTAGTGAGGGTTAATTTCGAG
CTTGGCGTAATCATGGTCATAGCTGTTTCCTGTGTGAAATTGTTATCCGCTCACAATTCCACACAACATA
CGAGCCGGAAGCATAAAGTGTAAAGCCTGGGGTGCCTAATGAGTGAGCTAACTCACATTAATTGCGTTGC
GCTCACTGCCCGCTTTCCAGTCGGGAAACCTGTCGTGCCAGCTGCATTAATGAATCGGCCAACGCGCGGG
GAGAGGCGGTTTGCGTATTGGGCGCTCTTCCGCTTCCTCGCTCACTGACTCGCTGCGCTCGGTCGTTCGG
CTGCGGCGAGCGGTATCAGCTCACTCAAAGGCGGTAATACGGTTATCCACAGAATCAGGGGATAACGCAG
GAAAGAACATGTGAGCAAAAGGCCAGCAAAAGGCCAGGAACCGTAAAAAGGCCGCGTTGCTGGCGTTTTT
CCATAGGCTCCGCCCCCCTGACGAGCATCACAAAAATCGACGCTCAAGTCAGAGGTGGCGAAACCCGACA
GGACTATAAAGATACCAGGCGTTTCCCCCTGGAAGCTCCCTCGTGCGCTCTCCTGTTCCGACCCTGCCGC
TTACCGGATACCTGTCCGCCTTTCTCCCTTCGGGAAGCGTGGCGCTTTCTCATAGCTCACGCTGTAGGTA
TCTCAGTTCGGTGTAGGTCGTTCGCTCCAAGCTGGGCTGTGTGCACGAACCCCCCGTTCAGCCCGACCGC
TGCGCCTTATCCGGTAACTATCGTCTTGAGTCCAACCCGGTAAGACACGACTTATCGCCACTGGCAGCAG
CCACTGGTAACAGGATTAGCAGAGCGAGGTATGTAGGCGGTGCTACAGAGTTCTTGAAGTGGTGGCCTAA
CTACGGCTACACTAGAAGAACAGTATTTGGTATCTGCGCTCTGCTGAAGCCAGTTACCTTCGGAAAAAGA
GTTGGTAGCTCTTGATCCGGCAAACAAACCACCGCTGGTAGCGGTGGTTTTTTTGTTTGCAAGCAGCAGA
TTACGCGCAGAAAAAAAGGATCTCAAGAAGATCCTTTGATCTTTTCTACGGGGTCTGACGCTCAGTGGAA
CGAAAACTCACGTTAAGGGATTTTGGTCATGAGATTATCAAAAAGGATCTTCACCTAGATCCTTTTAAAT
TAAAAATGAAGTTTTAAATCAATCTAAAGTATATATGAGTAAACTTGGTCTGACAGTTACCAATGCTTAA
TCAGTGAGGCACCTATCTCAGCGATCTGTCTATTTCGTTCATCCATAGTTGCCTGACTCCCCGTCGTGTA
GATAACTACGATACGGGAGGGCTTACCATCTGGCCCCAGTGCTGCAATGATACCGCGAGACCCACGCTCA
CCGGCTCCAGATTTATCAGCAATAAACCAGCCAGCCGGAAGGGCCGAGCGCAGAAGTGGTCCTGCAACTT
TATCCGCCTCCATCCAGTCTATTAATTGTTGCCGGGAAGCTAGAGTAAGTAGTTCGCCAGTTAATAGTTT
GCGCAACGTTGTTGCCATTGCTACAGGCATCGTGGTGTCACGCTCGTCGTTTGGTATGGCTTCATTCAGC
TCCGGTTCCCAACGATCAAGGCGAGTTACATGATCCCCCATGTTGTGCAAAAAAGCGGTTAGCTCCTTCG
GTCCTCCGATCGTTGTCAGAAGTAAGTTGGCCGCAGTGTTATCACTCATGGTTATGGCAGCACTGCATAA
TTCTCTTACTGTCATGCCATCCGTAAGATGCTTTTCTGTGACTGGTGAGTACTCAACCAAGTCATTCTGA
GAATAGTGTATGCGGCGACCGAGTTGCTCTTGCCCGGCGTCAATACGGGATAATACCGCGCCACATAGCA
GAACTTTAAAAGTGCTCATCATTGGAAAACGTTCTTCGGGGCGAAAACTCTCAAGGATCTTACCGCTGTT
GAGATCCAGTTCGATGTAACCCACTCGTGCACCCAACTGATCTTCAGCATCTTTTACTTTCACCAGCGTT
TCTGGGTGAGCAAAAACAGGAAGGCAAAATGCCGCAAAAAAGGGAATAAGGGCGACACGGAAATGTTGAA
TACTCATACTCTTCCTTTTTCAATATTATTGAAGCATTTATCAGGGTTATTGTCTCATGAGCGGATACAT
ATTTGAATGTATTTAGAAAAATAAACAAATAGGGGTTCCGCGCACATTTCCCCGAAAAGTGCCAC
Features (pLannotate 1.2.2; 26 found; start..end, strand, type, name):
     30..458     -  rep_origin     f1 ori (sequence partly withheld): f1 bacteriophage origin of replication; arrow indicates direction of (+) strand synthesis
    463..620     -  CDS            lacZα (fragment): LacZα fragment of β-galactosidase; lacZ fragment
    623..641     +  promoter       T7 promoter: promoter for bacteriophage T7 RNA polymerase
    666..4785    +  gene           mini-white: white; This modified version of the white gene lacks part of the first intron.
   4792..4825    -  protein_bind   loxP: Cre-mediated recombination occurs in the 8-bp core sequence (GCATACAT). Cre recombinase
   4838..4859    -  misc_feature   MCS (fragment): pUC18/19 multiple cloning site
   4858..4952    +  protein_bind   5X UAS: five tandem copies of the "ScaI site" 17-mer CGGAGTACTGTCCTCCG, an upstream activating sequence (UAS) that efficiently binds yeast Gal4 (Webster et al., 1988; Pfeiffer et al., 2010) GAL4
   4971..5209    +  promoter       hsp70 promoter: Drosophila melanogaster hsp70Bb promoter
   5233..5295    +  CDS            VN155(I152L) (fragment): improved N-terminal fragment of mVenus for use in bimolecular fluorescence complementation (BiFC) (Kodama and Hu, 2010)
   5302..5342    -  CDS            VN155(I152L) (fragment): improved N-terminal fragment of mVenus for use in bimolecular fluorescence complementation (BiFC) (Kodama and Hu, 2010)
   5354..9457    +  CDS            cas9: CAS9_STRP1 - Also known as csn1 From Streptococcus pyogenes serotype M1.
   9501..9575    +  CDS            small t antigen (fragment): SV40 (simian virus 40) small t antigen
   9577..9642    +  intron         small t intron: SV40 (simian virus 40) small t antigen intron
   9772..9792    +  CDS            SV40 NLS: nuclear localization signal of SV40 (simian virus 40) large T antigen
   9799..9933    +  CDS            LT_POVHA (fragment): Protein inferred from homology: Swiss-Prot protein existence level 3. Isoform large T antigen is a key early protein essential for both driving viral replication and inducing cellular transformation. Plays a role in viral genome replication by driving entry of quiescent cells into the cell cycle and by autoregulating the synthesis of viral early mRNA. Displays highly oncogenic activities by corrupting the host cellular checkpoint mechanisms that guard cell division and the transcription, replication, and repair of DNA. Participates in the modulation of cellular gene expression preceeding viral
   9958..10041   +  CDS            large T antigen (fragment): large T antigen from SV40 (simian virus 40)
  10064..10198   +  polyA_signal   SV40 poly(A) signal: SV40 polyadenylation signal
  10227..10296   +  protein_bind   attB: attB site for the φC31 integrase (Groth et al., 2000) phage φC31 integrase
  10515..10533   -  promoter       T3 promoter: promoter for bacteriophage T3 RNA polymerase
  10576..10598   -  protein_bind   lac operator (fragment): The lac repressor binds to the lac operator to inhibit transcription in E. coli. This inhibition can be relieved by adding lactose or isopropyl-β-D-thiogalactopyranoside (IPTG). lac repressor encoded by lacI
  10602..10632   -  promoter       lac promoter: promoter for the E. coli lac operon
  10647..10668   -  protein_bind   CAP binding site: CAP binding activates transcription in the presence of cAMP. E. coli catabolite activator protein
  10681..10773   -  CDS            lacI (fragment): lac repressor; lacI; The lac repressor binds to the lac operator to inhibit transcription in E. coli. This inhibition can be relieved by adding lactose or isopropyl-β-D-thiogalactopyranoside (IPTG).
  10956..11544   -  rep_origin     ori: high-copy-number ColE1/pMB1/pBR322/pUC origin of replication
  11715..12575   -  CDS            AmpR: β-lactamase; bla; confers resistance to ampicillin, carbenicillin, and related antibiotics
  12576..12680   -  promoter       AmpR promoter: bla
