[The description below was written by a language model from this plasmid's Addgene catalogue record and pLannotate feature annotations shown in this document.]
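Description:
UAS-u(M)Cas9 is a Drosophila transgenesis and expression plasmid built on the pUASTattB backbone, designed to place Streptococcus pyogenes Cas9 under Gal4/UAS control for tissue-specific CRISPR mutagenesis in flies. In bacteria it is maintained through a high-copy ColE1/pUC-type origin and selected with ampicillin via the β-lactamase gene. An f1 origin, lacZα and lac promoter remnants, and T7 and T3 promoters are carried over from the cloning backbone. For fly work, the plasmid carries a φC31 attB site, which allows integrase-mediated insertion into a genomic attP landing site, and a mini-white gene that serves as the eye-colour marker for identifying transformants. A single loxP site lies next to mini-white.

The expression cassette consists of five tandem Gal4-binding UAS repeats upstream of the hsp70 basal promoter, followed by the uORF(M)-Cas9 insert and an SV40 3′ region containing the small t intron and polyadenylation signal. Between the promoter and the Cas9 coding sequence, the annotation detects two short fragments matching mVenus-derived sequence. These probably correspond to the upstream open reading frame named in the insert, although the feature table does not label them as such. An upstream ORF generally diverts ribosomes from the downstream start codon and so lowers translation of the main protein, which is consistent with the stated purpose of expressing Cas9 at a medium level. The "M" appears to mark one setting in a series of graded expression levels. The annotated SV40 NLS falls within the SV40 3′ region, not within Cas9, and no tags on Cas9 are recorded. The sequenced record is 12,703 nt, slightly below the listed 12,900 bp.
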