Addgene plasmid #127384: UAS-u(M)Cas9
Purpose: Expresses Cas9 at medium level
Depositing lab: Michael Boutros. Depositing organization: Deutsches Krebsforschungszentrum (DKFZ). Publication: A large-scale resource for tissue-specific CRISPR mutagenesis in Drosophila. Port F, Strein C, Stricker M, Rauscher B, Heigwer F, Zhou J, Beyersdorffer C, Frei J, Hess A, Kern K, Lange L, Langner N, Malamud R, Pavlovic B, Radecke K, Schmitt L, Voos L, Valentini E, Boutros M. Elife. 2020 Feb 13;9. pii: 53865. doi: 10.7554/eLife.53865. PubMed 32053108.
Backbone
  Vector backbone: pUASTattB
  Backbone manufacturer: Johannes Bischof and Konrad Basler
  Total vector size (bp): 12900
  Vector type: Insect Expression, CRISPR
Growth in bacteria
  Bacterial resistance: Ampicillin, 100 μg/mL
  Growth temperature: 37°C
  Growth strain: DH5alpha
  Copy number: Unknown
Gene/Insert
  Gene/Insert name: uORF(M)-Cas9
Terms and licenses: Academic/Nonprofit Terms; Industry Terms: Not Available to Industry
How to cite: UAS-u(M)Cas9 was a gift from Michael Boutros (Addgene plasmid # 127384 ; http://n2t.net/addgene:127384 ; RRID:Addgene_127384)
